>Addgene plasmid #160076 | pJMP2367 | addgene full sequence | sequence record 314817 | Addgene NGS Result
GACACCATCGAATGGTGCAAAACCTTTCGCGGTATGGCATGATAGCGCCCGGAAGAGAGTCAATTCAGGG
TGGTGAATGTGAAACCAGTAACGTTATACGATGTCGCAGAGTATGCCGGTGTCTCTTATCAGACCGTTTC
CCGCGTGGTGAACCAGGCCAGCCACGTTTCTGCGAAAACGCGGGAAAAAGTGGAAGCGGCGATGGCGGAG
CTGAATTACATTCCCAACCGCGTGGCACAACAACTGGCGGGCAAACAGTCGTTGCTGATTGGCGTTGCCA
CCTCCAGTCTGGCCCTGCACGCGCCGTCGCAAATTGTCGCGGCGATTAAATCTCGCGCCGATCAACTGGG
TGCCAGCGTGGTGGTGTCGATGGTAGAACGAAGCGGCGTCGAAGCCTGTAAAGCGGCGGTGCACAATCTT
CTCGCGCAACGCGTCAGTGGGCTGATCATTAACTATCCGCTGGATGACCAGGATGCCATTGCTGTGGAAG
CTGCCTGCACTAATGTTCCGGCGTTATTTCTTGATGTCTCTGACCAGACACCCATCAACAGTATTATTTT
CTCCCATGAAGACGGTACGCGACTGGGCGTGGAGCATCTGGTCGCATTGGGTCACCAGCAAATCGCGCTG
TTAGCGGGCCCATTAAGTTCTGTCTCGGCGCGTCTGCGTCTGGCTGGCTGGCATAAATATCTCACTCGCA
ATCAAATTCAGCCGATAGCGGAACGGGAAGGCGACTGGAGTGCCATGTCCGGTTTTCAACAAACCATGCA
AATGCTGAATGAGGGCATCGTTCCCACTGCGATGCTGGTTGCCAACGATCAGATGGCGCTGGGCGCAATG
CGCGCCATTACCGAGTCCGGGCTGCGCGTTGGTGCGGATATCTCGGTAGTGGGATACGACGATACCGAAG
ACAGCTCATGTTATATCCCGCCGTTAACCACCATCAAACAGGATTTTCGCCTGCTGGGGCAAACCAGCGT
GGACCGCTTGCTGCAACTCTCTCAGGGCCAGGCGGTGAAGGGCAATCAGCTGTTGCCCGTCTCACTGGTG
AAAAGAAAAACCACCCTGGCGCCCAATACGCAAACCGCCTCTCCCCGCGCGTTGGCCGATTCATTAATGC
AGCTGGCACGACAGGTTTCCCGACTGGAAAGCGGGCAGTGAGCGCAACGCAATTAATGTAAGTTAGCTCA
CTCATTAGGCACCCCACCCGGGTCCTTGAGCCCCATTATCACCTCCAAAGCCTTCTCGTCTGGTCAGTTT
CACCTGTTTTACGTAAAAACCCGCTTCGGCGGGTTTTTACTTTTGGGGAAACACAGAAAAAAGCCCGCAC
CTGACAGTGCGGGCTTTTTTTTTCGACCAAAGGTGCGACTACTCTTGCCTACTACCTATCGACTGAGCTG
AAAGAATTCGGAAAATTTTTTTTCAAAAGTACTTGAAATTGTGAGCGCTCACAATTATAATTCTAGTAGA
GACCAACTTTGGTCTCCACCATAGCGGTCGGTCTCTGTTTAAGAGCTATGCTGGAAACAGCATAGCAAGT
TTAAATAAGGCTAGTCCGTTATCAACTTGAAAAAGTGGCACCGAGTCGGTGCTTTTTTTTTGAATTCATG
TGGCTGACCGTTCTGTTGTCTCTCGCTCTTCCGAGTAGACGAACAATAAGGCCTCCCTAACGGGGGGCCT
TTTTTATTGATAACAAAAGTCAGTGCTTCCGCTATTTCCAAAATACCGGGCTAATACGGTTTAAACGAAA
ATTTATCAAAAAGAGTATTGACTTAAAGTCTAACCTATAGGATACTTACAGCCAGATCTGAGCGAGAAGG
AGGTAAAGTATGAGCAAAGGAGAAGAACTTTTCACTGGAGTTGTCCCAATTCTTGTTGAATTAGATGGTG
ATGTTAATGGGCACAAATTTTCTGTCCGTGGAGAGGGTGAAGGTGATGCTACAAACGGAAAACTCACCCT
TAAATTTATTTGCACTACTGGAAAACTACCTGTTCCGTGGCCAACACTTGTCACTACTCTGACCTATGGT
GTTCAATGCTTTTCCCGTTATCCGGATCACATGAAACGGCATGACTTTTTCAAGAGTGCCATGCCCGAAG
GTTATGTACAGGAACGCACTATATCTTTCAAAGATGACGGGACCTACAAGACGCGTGCTGAAGTCAAGTT
TGAAGGTGATACCCTTGTTAATCGTATCGAGTTAAAGGGTATTGATTTTAAAGAAGATGGAAACATTCTT
GGACACAAACTGGAGTACAACTTTAACTCACACAATGTATACATCACGGCAGACAAACAAAAGAATGGAA
TCAAAGCTAACTTCAAAATTCGCCACAACGTTGAAGATGGTTCCGTTCAACTAGCAGACCATTATCAACA
AAATACTCCAATTGGCGATGGCCCTGTCCTTTTACCAGACAACCATTACCTGTCGACACAATCTGTCCTT
TCGAAAGATCCCAACGAAAAGCGTGACCACATGGTCCTTCTTGAGTTTGTAACTGCTGCTGGGATTACAC
ATGGCATGGATGAGCTCTACAAATAATAAGTTTAAACGACCTCCTGGATTTGCTCAGACAGCCTTTTCGT
CATTCGTTTCAGCCAAAAAACTTAAGACCGCCGGTCTTGTCCACTACCTTGCAGTAATGCGGTGGACAGG
ATCGGCGGTTTTCTTTTCTCTTCTCAAGAAGTTCCTATACTTTCTAGAGAATAGGAACTTCGGAATAGGA
ACTTCCTCCTGAACGGCCATAAGAACGAAGGCTGTCTGTTGAACTCTCGAGCCGTGGAAACGGATGAAGG
CACGAACCCAGTTGACATAAGCCTGTTCGGTTCGTAAACTGTAATGCAAGTAGCGTATGCGCTCATCACT
ACCGGGCGTATTTTTTGAGTTATCGAGATTTTCAGGAGCTAAGGAAGCTAAAATGGAGAAAAAAATCACT
GGATATACCACCGTTGATATATCCCAATGGCATCGTAAAGAACATTTTGAGGCATTTCAGTCAGTTGCTC
AATGTACCTATAACCAGACCGTTCAGCTGGATATTACGGCCTTTTTAAAGACCGTAAAGAAAAATAAGCA
CAAGTTTTATCCGGCCTTTATTCACATTCTTGCCCGCCTGATGAATGCTCATCCGGAGTTCCGTATGGCA
ATGAAAGACGGTGAGCTGGTGATATGGGATAGTGTTCACCCTTGTTACACCGTTTTCCATGAGCAAACTG
AAACGTTTTCATCGCTCTGGAGTGAATACCACGACGATTTCCGGCAGTTTCTACACATATATTCGCAAGA
TGTGGCGTGTTACGGTGAAAACCTGGCCTATTTCCCTAAAGGGTTTATTGAGAATATGTTTTTCGTCTCA
GCCAATCCCTGGGTGAGTTTCACCAGTTTTGATTTAAACGTGGCCAATATGGACAACTTCTTCGCCCCCG
TTTTCACCATGGGCAAATATTATACGCAAGGCGACAAGGTGCTGATGCCGCTGGCGATTCAGGTTCATCA
TGCCGTTTGTGATGGCTTCCATGTCGGCAGAATGCTTAATGAATTACAACAGTTTTTATGCATGCGCCCA
ATACGCAAACCGCCTCTCCCCGCGCGTTGGCCGATTCATTAATGCAGCTGGCACGACAGGTTTCCCGACT
GGAACTCGAGCATCAGCTTCAAAAGCGCTCTGAAGTTCCTATACTTTCTAGAGAATAGGAACTTCGGAAT
AGGTACTTCAAGATCCCCAATTCGAGCTCATCGTCCGGGCCGCAAGCTCCTAGCGGCGGATTTGTCCTAC
TCAGGAGAGCGTTCACCGACAAACAACAGATAAAACGAAAGGCCCAGTCTTTCGACTGAGCCTTTCGTTT
TATTTGATGCCTCAAGCTAGAGAGTCATTACCCCAGGCGTTTAAGGGCACCAATAACTGCCTTAAAAAAA
TTACGCCCCGCCCTGCCACTCATCGCAGTCTAGCTTGGATTCTCACCAATAAAAAACGCCCGGCGGCAAC
CGAGCGTTCTGAACAAATCCAGATGGAGTTCTGAGGTCATTACTGGATCTATCAACAGGAGTCCAAGCTC
AGCTAATTAAGCTAGCTTATCGATACCGTCGACCTCGAACCCCACGCCCCTCTTTAATACGACGGGCAAT
TTGCACTTCAGAAAATGAAGAGTTTGCTTTAGCCATAACAAAAGTCCAGTATGCTTTTTCACAGCATAAC
TGGACTGATTTCAGTTTACAACTATTCTGTCTAGTTTAAGACTTTATTGTCATAGTTTAGATCTATTTTG
TTCAGTTTAAGACTTTATTGTCCGCCCACACCTGCTTACGCAGGGCATCCATTTATTACTCAACCGTAAC
CGATTTTGCCAGGTTACGCGGCTGGTCCTCTAGCTGGCGTAATAGCGAAGAGGCCCGCACCGATCGCCCT
TCCCAACAGTTGCGCAGCCTGAATGGCGAATGGCGCCTGATGCGGTATTTTCTCCTTACGCATCTGTGCG
GTATTTCACACCGCATATGGTGCACTCTCAGTACAATCTGCTCTGATGCCGCATAGTTAAGCCAGCCCCG
ACACCCGCCAACACCCGCTGACGCGCCCTGACGGGCTTGTCTGCTCCCGGCATCCGCTTACAGACAAGCT
GTGACCGTCTCCGGGAGCTGCATGTGTCAGAGGTTTTCACCGTCGTCACCGAAACGCGCGAGACGAAAGG
GCCTCGTGATACGCCTATTTTTATAGGTTAATGTCATGATAATAATGGTTTCTTAGACGTCAGGTGGCAC
TTTTCGGGGAAATGTGCGCGGAACCCCTATTTGTTTATTTTTCTAAATACATTCAAATATGTATCCGCTC
ATGAGACAATAACCCTGATAAATGCTTCAATAATATTGAAAAAGGAAGAGTATGAGTATTCAACATTTCC
GTGTCGCCCTTATTCCCTTTTTTGCGGCATTTTGCCTTCCTGTTTTTGCTCACCCAGAAACGCTGGTGAA
AGTAAAAGATGCTGAAGATCAGTTGGGTGCACGAGTGGGTTACATCGAACTGGATCTCAACAGCGGTAAG
ATCCTTGAGAGTTTTCGCCCCGAAGAACGTTTTCCAATGATGAGCACTTTTAAAGTTCTGCTATGTGGCG
CGGTATTATCCCGTATTGACGCCGGGCAAGAGCAACTCGGTCGCCGCATACACTATTCTCAGAATGACTT
GGTTGAGTACTCACCAGTCACAGAAAAGCATCTTACGGATGGCATGACAGTAAGAGAATTATGCAGTGCT
GCCATAACCATGAGTGATAACACTGCGGCCAACTTACTTCTGACAACGATCGGAGGACCGAAGGAGCTAA
CCGCTTTTTTGCACAACATGGGGGATCATGTAACTCGCCTTGATCGTTGGGAACCGGAGCTGAATGAAGC
CATACCAAACGACGAGCGTGACACCACGATGCCTGTAGCAATGGCAACAACGTTGCGCAAACTATTAACT
GGCGAACTACTTACTCTAGCTTCCCGGCAACAATTAATAGACTGGATGGAGGCGGATAAAGTTGCAGGAC
CACTTCTGCGCTCGGCCCTTCCGGCTGGCTGGTTTATTGCTGATAAATCTGGAGCCGGTGAGCGTGGGTC
CCGCGGTATCATTGCAGCACTGGGGCCAGATGGTAAGCCCTCCCGTATCGTAGTTATCTACACGACGGGG
AGTCAGGCAACTATGGATGAACGAAATAGACAGATCGCTGAGATAGGTGCCTCACTGATTAAGCATTGGT
AACTGTCAGACCAAGTTTACTCATATATACTTTAGATTGATTTAAAACTTCATTTTTAATTTAAAAGGAT
CTAGGTGAAGATCCTTTTTGATAATCTCATGACCAAAATCCCTTAACGTGAGTTTTCGTTCCACTGAGCG
TCAGACCCCGTAGAAAAGATCAAAGGCAGTTATTGGTGCCTCACTGATTAAGCATTGGTAACTGTCAGAC
CAAGTTTACTCATATATACTTTAGATTGATTTAAAACTTCATTTTTAATTTTTGCGGCCGCAAGATCCGG
CCACGATGCGTCCGGCGTAGAGGATCTGAAGATCAGCAGTTCAACCTGTTGATAGTACGTACTAAGCTCT
CATGTTTCACGTACTAAGCTCTCATGTTTAACGTACTAAGCTCTCATGTTTAACGAACTAAACCCTCATG
GCTAACGTACTAAGCTCTCATGGCTAACGTACTAAGCTCTCATGTTTCACGTACTAAGCTCTCATGTTTG
AACAATAAAATTAATATAAATCAGCAACTTAAATAGCCTCTAAGGTTTTAAGTTTTATAAGAAAAAAAAG
AATATATAAGGCTTTTAAAGCTTTTAAGGTTTAACGGTTGTGGACAACAAGCCAGGGATGTAACGCACTG
AGAAGCCCTTAGAGCCTCTCAAAGCAATTTTGAGTGACACAGGAACACTTAACGGCTGACATGGGAATTA
GCCATGGCATCACAGTATCGTGATGACAGAGGCAGGGAGTGCGGCCTTTTTACGGTTCCTGGCCTTTTGC
TGGCCTTTTGCTCACATGTTCTTTCCTGCGTTATCAGGGGATTCCTTAAGGTATACTTTCCGCTGCATAA
CCCTGCTTCGGGGTCATTATAGCGATTTTTTCGGTATATCCATCCTTTTTCGCACGATATACAGGATTTT
GCCAAAGGGTTCGTGTAGACTTTCCTTGGTGTATCCAACGGCGTCAGCCGGGCAGGATAGGTGAAGTAGG
CCCACCCGCGAGCGGGTGTTCCTTCTTCACTGTCCCTTATTCGCACCTGGCGGTGCTCAACGGGAATCCT
GCTCTGCGAGGCTGGCCGATAAGCTCTGATACCGCTCGCCGCAGCCGAACGACCGAGCGCAGCGGGTCAG
TGAGCGAGGAAGCGGAAGAGCGCCCAATACGCAAACCGCCTCTCCCCGCGCGTTGGCCGATTCATTAATG
CAGCGCCCAAACATAACAGGAAGAAAAATGCCCCGCTGTGGGCGGACAAAATAGTTGGGAACTGGGAGGG
GTGGAAATGGAGTTTTTAAGGATTATTTAGGGAAGAGTGACAAAATAGATGGGAACTGGGTGTAGCGTCG
TAAGCTAATACGAAAATTAAAAATGACAAAATAGTTTGGAACTAGATTTCACTTATCTGGTTCTTGAGGC
GGTTAAAAGAGCCGTACTCTTCTCCGATGTCGACTAGGCCATGATGCTCATTCTGTGGGACCAAAACGAA
AAAACACCCTTTCGGGTGTCTTTTCTGGAATTTGGTACCGAGGCTGCAAGTCCCATTAAGGAGGCGCGCC
TTATTACAGATCTTCCTCAGAGATGAGCTTCTGTTCCAGATCTTCTTCTGAAATCAACTTTTGTTCCAGA
TCTTCTTCAGAGATGAGTTTCTGCTCCGCGGCCGCGTCACCTCCTAGCTGACTCAAATCAATGCGTGTTT
CATAAAGACCAGTGATGGATTGATGGATAAGAGTGGCATCTAAAACTTCTTTTGTAGACGTATATCGTTT
ACGATCAATTGTTGTATCAAAATATTTAAAAGCAGCGGGAGCTCCAAGATTCGTCAACGTAAATAAATGA
ATAATATTTTCTGCTTGTTCACGTATTGGTTTGTCTCTATGTTTGTTATATGCACTAAGAACTTTATCTA
AATTGGCATCTGCTAAAATAACACGCTTAGAAAATTCACTGATTTGCTCAATAATCTCATCTAAATAATG
CTTATGCTGCTCCACAAACAATTGTTTTTGTTCGTTATCTTCTGGACTACCCTTCAACTTTTCATAATGA
CTAGCTAAATATAAAAAATTCACATATTTGCTTGGCAGAGCCAGCTCATTTCCTTTTTGTAATTCTCCGG
CACTAGCCAGCATCCGTTTACGACCGTTTTCTAACTCAAAAAGACTATATTTAGGTAGTTTAATGATTAA
GTCTTTTTTAACTTCCTTATATCCTTTAGCTTCTAAAAAGTCAATCGGATTTTTTTCAAAGGAACTTCTT
TCCATAATTGTGATCCCTAGTAACTCTTTAACGGATTTTAACTTCTTCGATTTCCCTTTTTCCACCTTAG
CAACCACTAGGACTGAATAAGCTACCGTTGGACTATCAAAACCACCATATTTTTTTGGATCCCAGTCTTT
TTTACGAGCAATAAGCTTGTCCGAATTTCTTTTTGGTAAAATTGACTCCTTGGAGAATCCGCCTGTCTGT
ACTTCTGTTTTCTTGACAATATTGACTTGGGGCATGGACAATACTTTGCGCACTGTGGCAAAATCTCGCC
CTTTATCCCAGACAATTTCTCCAGTTTCCCCATTAGTTTCGATTAGAGGGCGTTTGCGAATCTCTCCATT
TGCAAGTGTAATTTCTGTTTTGAAGAAGTTCATGATATTAGAGTAAAAGAAATATTTTGCGGTTGCTTTG
CCTATTTCTTGCTCAGACTTAGCAATCATTTTACGAACATCATAAACTTTATAATCACCATAGACAAACT
CCGATTCAAGTTTTGGATATTTCTTAATCAAAGCAGTTCCAACGACGGCATTTAGATACGCATCATGGGC
ATGATGGTAATTGTTAATCTCACGTACTTTATAGAATTGGAAATCTTTTCGGAAGTCAGAAACTAATTTA
GATTTTAAGGTAATCACTTTAACCTCTCGAATAAGTTTATCATTTTCATCGTATTTAGTATTCATGCGAC
TATCCAAAATTTGTGCCACATGCTTAGTGATTTGGCGAGTTTCAACCAATTGGCGTTTGATAAAACCAGC
TTTATCAAGTTCACTCAAACCTCCACGTTCAGCTTTCGTTAAATTATCAAACTTACGTTGAGTGATTAAC
TTGGCGTTTAGAAGTTGTCTCCAATAGTTTTTCATCTTTTTGACTACTTCTTCACTTGGAACGTTATCCG
ATTTACCACGATTTTTATCAGAACGCGTTAAGACCTTATTGTCTATTGAATCGTCTTTAAGGAAACTTTG
TGGAACAATGGCATCGACATCATAATCACTTAAACGATTAATATCTAATTCTTGGTCCACATACATGTCT
CTTCCATTTTGGAGATAATAGAGATAGAGCTTTTCATTTTGCAATTGAGTATTTTCAACAGGATGCTCTT
TAAGAATCTGACTTCCTAATTCTTTGATACCTTCTTCGATTCGTTTCATACGCTCTCGCGAATTTTTCTG
GCCCTTTTGAGTTGTCTGATTTTCACGTGCCATTTCAATAACGATATTTTCTGGCTTATGCCGCCCCATT
ACTTTGACCAATTCATCAACAACTTTTACAGTCTGTAAAATACCTTTTTTAATAGCAGGGCTACCAGCTA
AATTTGCAATATGTTCATGTAAACTATCGCCTTGTCCAGACACTTGTGCTTTTTGAATGTCTTCTTTAAA
TGTCAAACTATCATCATGGATCAGCTGCATAAAATTGCGATTGGCAAAACCATCTGATTTCAAAAAATCT
AATATTGTTTTGCCAGATTGCTTATCCCTAATACCATTAATCAATTTTCGAGACAAACGTCCCCAACCAG
TATAACGGCGACGTTTAAGCTGTTTCATCACCTTATCATCAAAGAGGTGAGCATATGTTTTAAGTCTTTC
CTCAATCATCTCCCTATCTTCAAATAAGGTCAATGTTAAAACAATATCCTCTAAGATATCTTCATTTTCT
TCATTATCCAAAAAATCTTTATCTTTAATAATTTTTAGCAAATCATGGTAGGTACCTAATGAAGCATTAA
ATCTATCTTCAACTCCTGAAATTTCAACACTATCAAAACATTCTATTTTTTTGAAATAATCTTCTTTTAA
TTGCTTAACGGTTACTTTTCGATTTGTTTTGAAGAGTAAATCAACAATGGCTTTCTTCTGTTCACCTGAA
AGAAATGCTGGTTTTCGCATTCCTTCAGTAACATATTTGACCTTTGTCAATTCGTTATAAACCGTAAAAT
ACTCATAAAGCAAACTATGTTTTGGTAGTACTTTTTCATTTGGAAGATTTTTATCAAAGTTTGTCATGCG
TTCAATAAATGATTGAGCTGAAGCACCTTTATCGACAACTTCTTCAAAATTCCATGGGGTAATTGTTTCT
TCAGACTTCCGAGTCATCCATGCAAAACGACTATTGCCACGCGCCAATGGACCAACATAATAAGGGATTC
GAAAAGTCAAGATTTTTTCAATCTTCTCACGATTGTCTTTTAAAAATGGATAAAAGTCTTCTTGTCTTCT
CAAAATAGCATGCAGCTCACCCAAGTGAATTTGATGGGGAATAGAGCCGTTGTCAAAGGTCCGTTGCTTG
CGCAGCAAATCTTCACGATTTAGTTTCACCAATAATTCCTCAGTACCATCCATTTTTTCTAAAATTGGTT
TGATAAATTTATAAAATTCTTCTTGGCTAGCTCCCCCATCAATATAACCTGCATATCCGTTTTTTGATTG
ATCAAAAAAGATTTCTTTATACTTTTCTGGAAGTTGTTGTCGAACTAAAGCTTTTAAAAGAGTCAAGTCT
TGATGATGTTCATCGTAGCGTTTAATCATTGAAGCTGATAGGGGAGCCTTAGTTATTTCAGTATTTACTC
TTAGGATATCTGAAAGTAAAATAGCATCTGATAAATTCTTAGCTGCCAAAAACAAATCAGCATATTGATC
TCCAATTTGCGCCAATAAATTATCTAAATCATCATCGTAAGTATCTTTTGAAAGCTGTAATTTAGCATCT
TCTGCCAAATCAAAATTTGATTTAAAATTAGGGGTCAAACCCAATGACAAAGCAATGAGATTCCCAAATA
AGCCATTTTTCTTCTCACCGGGGAGCTGAGCAATGAGATTTTCTAATCGTCTTGATTTACTCAATCGTGC
AGAAAGAATCGCTTTAGCATCTACTCCACTTGCGTTAATAGGGTTTTCTTCAAATAATTGATTGTAGGTT
TGTACCAACTGGATAAATAGTTTGTCCACATCACTATTATCAGGATTTAAATCTCCCTCAATCAAAAAAT
GACCACGAAACTTAATCATATGCGCTAAGGCCAAATAGATTAAGCGCAAATCCGCTTTATCAGTAGAATC
TACCAATTTTTTTCGCAGATGATAGATAGTTGGATATTTCTCATGATAAGCAACTTCATCTACTATATTT
CCAAAAATAGGATGACGTTCATGCTTCTTGTCTTCTTCCACCAAAAAAGACTCTTCAAGTCGATGAAAGA
AACTATCATCTACTTTCGCCATCTCATTTGAAAAAATCTCCTGTAGATAACAAATACGATTCTTCCGACG
TGTATACCTTCTACGAGCTGTCCGTTTGAGACGAGTCGCTTCCGCTGTCTCTCCACTGTCAAATAAAAGA
GCCCCTATAAGATTTTTTTTGATACTGTGGCGGTCTGTATTTCCCAGAACCTTGAACTTTTTAGACGGAA
CCTTATATTCATCAGTGATCACCGCCCATCCGACGCTATTTGTGCCGATAGCTAAGCCTATTGAGTATTT
CTTATCCATACTAGTCCTCCTTCTCGCTCAATTGTTATCCGCTCACAATTGAATCTAAGTATCATTGTTA
TCCGCTCACAAGTCAACACTCTTTTTGATAAATTTTACTAGTCTGCAGACGTAAAAAAAGCGGCGTGGTT
AGCCGCTTTTTTAATTGCCGGAGCGCAATAAAAAAGCCCCCGGAAGGTGATCTTCCGGGGGCTTTCTCAT
GCGTTGCTTGTATTGAAAATGGGGGCCATGCCTACCTATCTGCCTCCCGGGAAGCGGCATGCATTTACGT
T
Features (pLannotate 1.2.2; 33 found; start..end, strand, type, name):
      1..78      +  promoter       lacIq promoter: lacI (mutant); In the lacIq allele, a single base change in the promoter boosts expression of the lacI gene about 10-fold.
     79..1161    +  CDS            lacI: lac repressor; lacI; The lac repressor binds to the lac operator to inhibit transcription in E. coli. This inhibition can be relieved by adding lactose or isopropyl-β-D-thiogalactopyranoside (IPTG).
   1174..1195    +  protein_bind   CAP binding site: CAP binding activates transcription in the presence of cAMP. E. coli catabolite activator protein
   1266..1352    +  ncRNA          Thr leader (fragment): Accession: RF00506 - Threonine operon leader
   1437..1456    +  protein_bind   lac operator (symmetric): The lac repressor binds to the lac operator to inhibit transcription in E. coli. This inhibition can be relieved by adding lactose or isopropyl-β-D-thiogalactopyranoside (IPTG). The symmetric lac operator was optimized for tight binding of lac repressor. lac repressor encoded by lacI
   1525..1592    +  misc_RNA       tracrRNA (fragment): trans-activating CRISPR RNA for the Streptococcus pyogenes CRISPR/Cas9 system
   1830..2543    +  CDS            Superfolder GFP: Superfolder GFP is a basic (constitutively fluorescent) green fluorescent protein published in 2005, derived from Aequorea victoria. It is reported to be a very rapidly-maturing weak dimer.
   2688..2735    -  protein_bind   FRT: FLP-mediated recombination occurs in the 8-bp core sequence TCTAGAAA (Turan and Bode, 2011). FLP recombinase from the Saccharomyces cerevisiae 2μ plasmid
   2812..2840    +  promoter       Pc promoter: intI1 (promoter lies within the coding sequence); class 1 integron promoter
   2865..2922    +  promoter       cat promoter (fragment): promoter of the E. coli cat gene encoding chloramphenicol acetyltransferase
   2923..3553    +  CDS            CmR (fragment): chloramphenicol acetyltransferase; cat; confers resistance to chloramphenicol
   3564..3644    +  CDS            lacI (fragment): lac repressor; lacI; The lac repressor binds to the lac operator to inhibit transcription in E. coli. This inhibition can be relieved by adding lactose or isopropyl-β-D-thiogalactopyranoside (IPTG).
   3672..3705    -  protein_bind   FRT (minimal): supports FLP-mediated excision but not integration (Turan and Bode, 2011) FLP recombinase from the Saccharomyces cerevisiae 2μ plasmid
   3770..3856    -  terminator     rrnB T1 terminator: Escherichia coli rrnB; transcription terminator T1 from the E. coli rrnB gene
   3920..3949    -  CDS            CmR (fragment): chloramphenicol acetyltransferase confers resistance to chloramphenicol
   3959..4053    -  terminator     lambda t0 terminator: transcription terminator from phage lambda
   4074..4098    +  misc_feature   MCS (fragment): pBluescript multiple cloning site
   4102..4300    +  mobile_element Tn7R (fragment): mini-Tn7 element (right end of the Tn7 transposon) Tn7
   4372..4440    +  CDS            lacZα (fragment): LacZα fragment of β-galactosidase; lacZ fragment
   4446..4545    -  misc_feature   bom (fragment): basis of mobility region from pBR322
   4647..4682    -  CDS            rop (fragment): Rop protein, which maintains plasmids at low copy number; rop
   4777..4881    +  promoter       AmpR promoter: bla
   4882..5742    +  CDS            AmpR: β-lactamase; bla; confers resistance to ampicillin, carbenicillin, and related antibiotics
   5915..5940    +  CDS            bla(M) (fragment): β-lactamase lacking the signal sequence; bla(M); allows cytosolic expression of β-lactamase
   6043..6431    +  rep_origin     R6K γ ori: γ replication origin from E. coli plasmid R6K; requires the R6K initiator protein pi for replication
   6442..6481    +  CDS            λ integrase (fragment): integrase from phage λ; int
   6700..6808    +  oriT           oriT: incP origin of transfer
   6880..6934    +  CDS            lacI (fragment): lac repressor; lacI; The lac repressor binds to the lac operator to inhibit transcription in E. coli. This inhibition can be relieved by adding lactose or isopropyl-β-D-thiogalactopyranoside (IPTG).
   6967..7132    +  mobile_element Tn7L: mini-Tn7 element (left end of the Tn7 transposon) Tn7
   7287..7376    -  CDS            3xMyc: 3 tandem Myc epitope tags
   7386..11489   -  CDS            dCas9: catalytically dead mutant of the Cas9 endonuclease from the Streptococcus pyogenes Type II CRISPR/Cas system RNA-guided DNA-binding protein that lacks endonuclease activity due to the D10A mutation in the RuvC catalytic domain and the H840A mutation in the HNH catalytic domain
  11510..11530   -  protein_bind   lac operator (fragment): The lac repressor binds to the lac operator to inhibit transcription in E. coli. This inhibition can be relieved by adding lactose or isopropyl-β-D-thiogalactopyranoside (IPTG). lac repressor encoded by lacI
  11544..11561   -  protein_bind   lac operator (fragment): The lac repressor binds to the lac operator to inhibit transcription in E. coli. This inhibition can be relieved by adding lactose or isopropyl-β-D-thiogalactopyranoside (IPTG). lac repressor encoded by lacI
