[The description below was written by a language model from this plasmid's Addgene catalogue record and pLannotate feature annotations shown in this document.]
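Description:
pJMP2367 is an 11.8 kb bacterial CRISPR interference (CRISPRi) plasmid built for Zymomonas mobilis, carrying the "promoter C" version of the sgRNA expression cassette with no targeting spacer and an sfGFP reporter. The backbone replicates from the R6K γ origin, which depends on the pi initiator protein, so the plasmid can only be maintained in pir-expressing E. coli hosts and behaves as a non-replicating (suicide) vector elsewhere. It is selected with ampicillin (bla on the backbone) and chloramphenicol (cat within the payload). An incP oriT allows conjugative transfer from a suitable donor strain.

The cargo lies between Tn7L and Tn7R ends, an arrangement typical of mini-Tn7 delivery. This implies that the CRISPRi system is meant to be inserted into the recipient chromosome by Tn7 transposition, with the transposase supplied in trans, since none is annotated here. Within the transposon, a lacIq-driven lacI gene supplies repressor. A catalytically dead S. pyogenes dCas9 with a C-terminal 3xMyc tag sits downstream of lac operator sequences. The sgRNA scaffold (annotated as a tracrRNA fragment) follows a symmetric lac operator, so both components should be IPTG-inducible. The promoters themselves are not annotated, and the record says no more about "promoter C" than its name. A superfolder GFP coding sequence follows the guide cassette, providing a fluorescent readout that can serve as a knockdown target. The chloramphenicol marker is flanked by FRT sites, permitting FLP-mediated removal. rrnB T1 and lambda t0 terminators sit near the Tn7R end of the cargo. With an empty guide, the construct serves as a non-targeting control or as a parent for cloning spacers.
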