Addgene plasmid #160076: pJMP2367
Purpose: Z. mobilis CRISPRi, promoter C, empty guide, sfGFP
Depositing lab: Jason Peters. Depositing organization: University of Wisconsin, Madison. Publication: A High-Efficacy CRISPR Interference System for Gene Function Discovery in Zymomonas mobilis. Banta AB, Enright AL, Siletti C, Peters JM. Appl Environ Microbiol. 2020 Nov 10;86(23). pii: AEM.01621-20. doi: 10.1128/AEM.01621-20. Print 2020 Nov 10. PubMed 32978126.
Backbone
  Vector backbone: R6K_
  Vector type: Bacterial Expression
Growth in bacteria
  Bacterial resistance: Chloramphenicol and Ampicillin, 25 & 100 μg/mL
  Growth temperature: 37°C
  Growth strain: BW25141
  Copy number: High Copy
Gene/Insert
  Gene/Insert name: empty sgRNA
  gRNA/shRNA sequence: empty sgRNA
  Species: Other
  Cloning method: Gibson Cloning
Terms and licenses: Academic/Nonprofit Terms; Industry Terms: Not Available to Industry
How to cite: pJMP2367 was a gift from Jason Peters (Addgene plasmid # 160076 ; http://n2t.net/addgene:160076 ; RRID:Addgene_160076)
